Addgene plasmid #59397: pTE102
Purpose: (Empty Backbone) MethyloBrick expression vector, mxaF promoter; TcR
Depositing lab: Tobias Erb. Depositing organization: ETH Zurich (Swiss Federal Institute of Technology). Publication: A Set of Versatile Brick Vectors and Promoters for the Assembly, Expression, and Integration of Synthetic Operons in Methylobacterium extorquens AM1 and Other Alphaproteobacteria. Schada von Borzyskowski L, Remus-Emsermann M, Weishaupt R, Vorholt JA, Erb TJ. ACS Synth Biol. 2014 Aug 8. 10.1021/sb500221v PubMed 25105793.
Backbone
  Vector backbone: pTE100
  Backbone manufacturer: Erb Lab
  Backbone size (bp): 6558
  Modifications to backbone: introduced mxaF promoter region
  Vector type: Bacterial Expression, Synthetic Biology
  Promoter: PmxaF
Growth in bacteria
  Bacterial resistance: Tetracycline, 10 μg/mL
  Growth temperature: 37°C
  Growth strain: DH5alpha
  Copy number: High Copy
Gene/Insert
  Cloning method: Restriction Enzyme
  Sequencing primers: 5′ Brick_fw_Seq; 3′ pCM80_rev
Terms and licenses: Academic/Nonprofit Terms; Industry Terms: Not Available to Industry
How to cite: pTE102 was a gift from Tobias Erb (Addgene plasmid # 59397 ; http://n2t.net/addgene:59397 ; RRID:Addgene_59397)
