[The description below was written by a language model from this plasmid's Addgene catalogue record and pLannotate feature annotations shown in this document.]
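Description:
pTE102 is an empty "MethyloBrick" bacterial expression backbone built for assembling and expressing genes or synthetic operons in Methylobacterium extorquens AM1 and other Alphaproteobacteria. It derives from the parent vector pTE100, into which the mxaF promoter region (PmxaF) was introduced. This promoter normally drives the methanol dehydrogenase genes in methylotrophs and is commonly used for strong expression in Methylobacterium. No insert is present; genes of interest are added by restriction-enzyme cloning downstream of the promoter. The depositor's full sequence is 7,036 nt, compared with 6,558 bp recorded for the pTE100 backbone.

The annotated features show a dual-replicon, mobilisable shuttle design. A high-copy ColE1/pUC-type origin supports propagation in E. coli, while the IncP oriV together with its trans-acting replication protein gene trfA provides broad-host-range replication in other Gram-negative hosts. An IncP oriT with traJ and a traI fragment allows the plasmid to be transferred by conjugation when the remaining transfer functions are supplied by a helper. Selection is by tetracycline through the tetA efflux gene (TcR), flanked by fragments of the tetR regulator.

Around the cloning region, the table also shows a CAP binding site, lac promoter and operator, and a lacZα fragment. Short remnants of bla, bom and rop appear to be carry-overs from ancestral vectors rather than functional parts. The annotation tool did not label the mxaF promoter itself. The unannotated stretch between the lac operator and the lacZα fragment is a plausible location for it and the cloning sites, though the record does not confirm this.
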