Features (pLannotate 1.2.2; 16 found; start..end, strand, type, name):
     11..642     +  rep_origin     oriV: incP origin of replication
    720..933     +  CDS            bla(M) (fragment): β-lactamase lacking the signal sequence; bla(M); allows cytosolic expression of β-lactamase
   1105..1693    +  rep_origin     ori: high-copy-number ColE1/pMB1/pBR322/pUC origin of replication
   1791..1812    +  protein_bind   CAP binding site: CAP binding activates transcription in the presence of cAMP. E. coli catabolite activator protein
   1827..1857    +  promoter       lac promoter: promoter for the E. coli lac operon
   1865..1881    +  protein_bind   lac operator: The lac repressor binds to the lac operator to inhibit transcription in E. coli. This inhibition can be relieved by adding lactose or isopropyl-β-D-thiogalactopyranoside (IPTG). lac repressor encoded by lacI
   2319..2476    +  CDS            lacZα (fragment): LacZα fragment of β-galactosidase; lacZ fragment
   2482..2581    -  misc_feature   bom (fragment): basis of mobility region from pBR322
   2683..2718    -  CDS            rop (fragment): Rop protein, which maintains plasmids at low copy number; rop
   2783..3425    -  CDS            TetR (fragment): tetracycline resistance regulatory protein; tetR
   3531..4730    +  CDS            TcR: tetracycline efflux protein; tetA; confers resistance to tetracycline
   4789..4941    -  CDS            tetR (fragment): TETR1_ECOLX - Experimental evidence at protein level: Swiss-Prot protein existence level 1. TetR is the repressor of the tetracycline resistance element; its N-terminal region forms a helix-turn-helix structure and binds DNA. Binding of tetracycline to TetR reduces the repressor affinity for the tetracycline resistance gene (tetA) promoter operator sites. From Escherichia coli.
   4961..6109    -  CDS            trfA: trans-acting replication protein that binds to and activates oriV
   6239..6343    -  CDS            traI (fragment): TRAI6_ECOLX - Experimental evidence at protein level: Swiss-Prot protein existence level 1. The initiation process of transfer DNA synthesis requires the interaction of at least three plasmid-specific components (TraH, I, and J) at the transfer origin resulting in the assembly of a specialised nucleoprotein complex - the relaxosome. Site- and strand-specific cleavage at the transfer origin is dependent on TraI and TraJ. From Escherichia coli.
   6381..6752    -  CDS            traJ: oriT-recognizing protein; traJ
   6785..6894    -  oriT           oriT: incP origin of transfer
>Addgene plasmid #59397 | pTE102 | depositor full sequence | sequence record 92161 | pTE102 sequence 7036 bps
GACCCTTTCCGACGCTCACCGGGCTGGTTGCCCTCGCCGCTGGGCTGGCGGCCGTCTATGGCCCTGCAAA
CGCGCCAGAAACGCCGTCGAAGCCGTGTGCGAGACACCGCGGCCGCCGGCGTTGTGGATACCTCGCGGAA
AACTTGGCCCTCACTGACAGATGAGGGGCGGACGTTGACACTTGAGGGGCCGACTCACCCGGCGCGGCGT
TGACAGATGAGGGGCAGGCTCGATTTCGGCCGGCGACGTGGAGCTGGCCAGCCTCGCAAATCGGCGAAAA
CGCCTGATTTTACGCGAGTTTCCCACAGATGATGTGGACAAGCCTGGGGATAAGTGCCCTGCGGTATTGA
CACTTGAGGGGCGCGACTACTGACAGATGAGGGGCGCGATCCTTGACACTTGAGGGGCAGAGTGCTGACA
GATGAGGGGCGCACCTATTGACATTTGAGGGGCTGTCCACAGGCAGAAAATCCAGCATTTGCAAGGGTTT
CCGCCCGTTTTTCGGCCACCGCTAACCTGTCTTTTAACCTGCTTTTAAACCAATATTTATAAACCTTGTT
TTTAACCAGGGCTGCGCCCTGTGCGCGTGACCGCGCACGCCGAAGGGGGGTGCCCCCCCTTCTCGAACCC
TCCCGGCCCGCTAACGCGGGCCTCCCATCCCCCCAGGGGCTGCGCCCCTCGGCCGCGAACGGCCTCACCC
CAAAAATGGCAGCCAAGCTGACCACTTCTGCGCTCGGCCCTTCCGGCTGGCTGGTTTATTGCTGATAAAT
CTGGAGCCGGTGAGCGTGGGTCTCGCGGTATCATTGCAGCACTGGGGCCAGATGGTAAGCCCTCCCGTAT
CGTAGTTATCTACACGACGGGGAGTCAGGCAACTATGGATGAACGAAATAGACAGATCGCTGAGATAGGT
GCCTCACTGATTAAGCATTGGTAACTGTCAGACCAAGTTTACTCATATATACTTTAGATTGATTTAAAAC
TTCATTTTTAATTTAAAAGGATCTAGGTGAAGATCCTTTTTGATAATCTCATGACCAAAATCCCTTAACG
TGAGTTTTCGTTCCACTGAGCGTCAGACCCCGTAGAAAAGATCAAAGGATCTTCTTGAGATCCTTTTTTT
CTGCGCGTAATCTGCTGCTTGCAAACAAAAAAACCACCGCTACCAGCGGTGGTTTGTTTGCCGGATCAAG
AGCTACCAACTCTTTTTCCGAAGGTAACTGGCTTCAGCAGAGCGCAGATACCAAATACTGTCCTTCTAGT
GTAGCCGTAGTTAGGCCACCACTTCAAGAACTCTGTAGCACCGCCTACATACCTCGCTCTGCTAATCCTG
TTACCAGTGGCTGCTGCCAGTGGCGATAAGTCGTGTCTTACCGGGTTGGACTCAAGACGATAGTTACCGG
ATAAGGCGCAGCGGTCGGGCTGAACGGGGGGTTCGTGCACACAGCCCAGCTTGGAGCGAACGACCTACAC
CGAACTGAGATACCTACAGCGTGAGCTATGAGAAAGCGCCACGCTTCCCGAAGGGAGAAAGGCGGACAGG
TATCCGGTAAGCGGCAGGGTCGGAACAGGAGAGCGCACGAGGGAGCTTCCAGGGGGAAACGCCTGGTATC
TTTATAGTCCTGTCGGGTTTCGCCACCTCTGACTTGAGCGTCGATTTTTGTGATGCTCGTCAGGGGGGCG
GAGCCTATGGAAAAACGCCAGCAACGCGGCCTTTTTACGGTTCCTGGCCTTTTGCTGGCCTTTTGCTCAC
ATGGAATTCTGTACATCTAGAAATAAGAAGGAGATATAATTAATGTGAGTTAGCTCACTCATTAGGCACC
CCAGGCTTTACACTTTATGCTTCCGGCTCGTATGTTGTGTGGAATTGTGAGCGGATAACAATTTCACACA
GGAAACAGCTATGACCATGATTACGCCAAGCTAGCTTCCCGCTTGGTCGGGCCGCTTCGCGAGGGCCCGT
TGACGACAACGGTGCGATGGGTCCCGGCCCCGGTCAAGACGATGCCAATACGTTGCGACACTACGCCTTG
GCACTTTTAGAATTGCCTTATCGTCCTGATAAGAAATGTCCGACCAGCTAAAGACATCGCGTCCAATCAA
AGCCTAGAAAATATAGGCGAAGGGACGCTAATAAGTCTTTCATAAGACCGCGCAAATCTAAAAATATCCT
TAGATTCACGATGCGGCACTTCGGATGACTTCCGAGCGAGCCTGGAACCTCAGAAAAACGTCTGAGAGAT
ACCGCGGATCTCACACAGGAAACAGCTATGACCATGATTACGCCAAGCTTAGATCTTGACTAGTCCTGCA
GGTACCTAATTCACTGGCCGTCGTTTTACAACGTCGTGACTGGGAAAACCCTGGCGTTACCCAACTTAAT
CGCCTTGCAGCACATCCCCCTTTCGCCAGCTGGCGTAATAGCGAAGAGGCCCGCACCGATCGCCCTTCCC
AACAGTTGCGCAGCCTGAATGGCGAATGGCGCCTGATGCGGTATTTTCTCCTTACGCATCTGTGCGGTAT
TTCACACCGCATATGGTGCACTCTCAGTACAATCTGCTCTGATGCCGCATAGTTAAGCCAGCCCCGACAC
CCGCCAACACCCGCTGACGCGCCCTGACGGGCTTGTCTGCTCCCGGCATCCGCTTACAGACAAGCTGTGA
CCGTCTCCGGGAGCTGCATGTGTCAGAGGTTTTCACCGTCATCACCGAAACGCGCGAGACGAAAGGGCCT
CGTGATACGCCTATTTTTATAGGTTAATGTCATGATAATAATGGTTTCTTAGCACCCTTTCTCGGTCCTT
CAACGTTCCTGACAACGAGCCTCCTTTTCGCCAATCCATCGACAATCACCGCGAGTCCCTGCTCGAACGC
TGCGTCCGGACCGGCTTCGTCGAAGGCGTCTATCGCGGCCCGCAACAGCGGCGAGAGCGGAGCCTGTTCA
ACGGTGCCGCCGCGCTCGCCGGCATCGCTGTCGCCGGCCTGCTCCTCAAGCACGGCCCCAACAGTGAAGT
AGCTGATTGTCATCAGCGCATTGACGGCGTCCCCGGCCGAAAAACCCGCCTCGCAGAGGAAGCGAAGCTG
CGCGTCGGCCGTTTCCATCTGCGGTGCGCCCGGTCGCGTGCCGGCATGGATGCGCGCGCCATCGCGGTAG
GCGAGCAGCGCCTGCCTGAAGCTGCGGGCATTCCCGATCAGAAATGAGCGCCAGTCGTCGTCGGCTCTCG
GCACCGAATGCGTATGATTCTCCGCCAGCATGGCTTCGGCCAGTGCGTCGAGCAGCGCCCGCTTGTTCCT
GAAGTGCCAGTAAAGCGCCGGCTGCTGAACCCCCAACCGTTCCGCCAGTTTGCGTGTCGTCAGACCGTCT
ACGCCGACCTCGTTCAACAGGTCCAGGGCGGCACGGATCACTGTATTCGGCTGCAACTTTGTCATGATTG
ACACTTTATCACTGATAAACATAATATGTCCACCAACTTATCAGTGATAAAGAATCCGCGCGTTCAATCG
GACCAGCGGAGGCTGGTCCGGAGGCCAGACGTGAAACCCAACATACCCCTGATCGTAATTCTGAGCACTG
TCGCGCTCGACGCTGTCGGCATCGGCCTGATTATGCCGGTGCTGCCGGGCCTCCTGCGCGATCTGGTTCA
CTCGAACGACGTCACCGCCCACTATGGCATTCTGCTGGCGCTGTATGCGTTGGTGCAATTTGCCTGCGCA
CCTGTGCTGGGCGCGCTGTCGGATCGTTTCGGGCGGCGGCCAATCTTGCTCGTCTCGCTGGCCGGCGCCA
CTGTCGACTACGCCATCATGGCGACAGCGCCTTTCCTTTGGGTTCTCTATATCGGGCGGATCGTGGCCGG
CATCACCGGGGCGACTGGGGCGGTAGCCGGCGCTTATATTGCCGATATCACTGATGGCGATGAGCGCGCG
CGGCACTTCGGCTTCATGAGCGCCTGTTTCGGGTTCGGGATGGTCGCGGGACCTGTGCTCGGTGGGCTGA
TGGGCGGTTTCTCCCCCCACGCTCCGTTCTTCGCCGCGGCAGCCTTGAACGGCCTCAATTTCCTGACGGG
CTGTTTCCTTTTGCCGGAGTCGCACAAAGGCGAACGCCGGCCGTTACGCCGGGAGGCTCTCAACCCGCTC
GCTTCGTTCCGGTGGGCCCGGGGCATGACCGTCGTCGCCGCCCTGATGGCGGTCTTCTTCATCATGCAAC
TTGTCGGACAGGTGCCGGCCGCGCTTTGGGTCATTTTCGGCGAGGATCGCTTTCACTGGGACGCGACCAC
GATCGGCATTTCGCTTGCCGCATTTGGCATTCTGCATTCACTCGCCCAGGCAATGATCACCGGCCCTGTA
GCCGCCCGGCTCGGCGAAAGGCGGGCACTCATGCTCGGAATGATTGCCGACGGCACAGGCTACATCCTGC
TTGCCTTCGCGACACGGGGATGGATGGCGTTCCCGATCATGGTCCTGCTTGCTTCGGGTGGCATCGGAAT
GCCGGCGCTGCAAGCAATGTTGTCCAGGCAGGTGGATGAGGAACGTCAGGGGCAGCTGCAAGGCTCACTG
GCGGCGCTCACCAGCCTGACCTCGATCGTCGGACCCCTCCTCTTCACGGCGATCTATGCGGCTTCTATAA
CAACGTGGAACGGGTGGGCATGGATTGCAGGCGCTGCCCTCTACTTGCTCTGCCTGCCGGCGCTGCGTCG
CGGGCTTTGGAGCGGCGCAGGGCAACGAGCCGATCGCTGATCGTGGAAACGATAGGCCTATGCCATGCGG
GTCAAGGCGACTTCCGGCAAGCTATACGCGCCCTAGAATTGTCAATTTTAATCCTCTGTTTATCGGCAGT
TCGTAGAGCGCGCCGTGCGTCCCGAGCGATACTGAGCGAAGCAAGTGCGTCGAGCAGTGCCCGCTTGTTC
CTGAAATGCCAGTAAAGCGCTGGCTGCTGAACCCCCAGCCGGAACTGACCCCACAAGGCCCTAGCGTTTG
CAATGCACCAGGTCATCATTGACCCAGGCGTGTTCCACCAGGCCGCTGCCTCGCAACTCTTCGCAGGCTT
CGCCGACCTGCTCGCGCCACTTCTTCACGCGGGTGGAATCCGATCCGCACATGAGGCGGAAGGTTTCCAG
CTTGAGCGGGTACGGCTCCCGGTGCGAGCTGAAATAGTCGAACATCCGTCGGGCCGTCGGCGACAGCTTG
CGGTACTTCTCCCATATGAATTTCGTGTAGTGGTCGCCAGCAAACAGCACGACGATTTCCTCGTCGATCA
GGACCTGGCAACGGGACGTTTTCTTGCCACGGTCCAGGACGCGGAAGCGGTGCAGCAGCGACACCGATTC
CAGGTGCCCAACGCGGTCGGACGTGAAGCCCATCGCCGTCGCCTGTAGGCGCGACAGGCATTCCTCGGCC
TTCGTGTAATACCGGCCATTGATCGACCAGCCCAGGTCCTGGCAAAGCTCGTAGAACGTGAAGGTGATCG
GCTCGCCGATAGGGGTGCGCTTCGCGTACTCCAACACCTGCTGCCACACCAGTTCGTCATCGTCGGCCCG
CAGCTCGACGCCGGTGTAGGTGATCTTCACGTCCTTGTTGACGTGGAAAATGACCTTGTTTTGCAGCGCC
TCGCGCGGGATTTTCTTGTTGCGCGTGGTGAACAGGGCAGAGCGGGCCGTGTCGTTTGGCATCGCTCGCA
TCGTGTCCGGCCACGGCGCAATATCGAACAAGGAAAGCTGCATTTCCTTGATCTGCTGCTTCGTGTGTTT
CAGCAACGCGGCCTGCTTGGCCTCGCTGACCTGTTTTGCCAGGTCCTCGCCGGCGGTTTTTCGCTTCTTG
GTCGTCATAGTTCCTCGCGTGTCGATGGTCATCGACTTCGCCAAACCTGCCGCCTCCTGTTCGAGACGAC
GCGAACGCTCCACGGCGGCCGATGGCGCGGGCAGGGCAGGGGGAGCCAGTTGCACGCTGTCGCGCTCGAT
CTTGGCCGTAGCTTGCTGGACCATCGAGCCGACGGACTGGAAGGTTTCGCGGGGCGCACGCATGACGGTG
CGGCTTGCGATGGTTTCGGCATCCTCGGCGGAAAACCCCGCGTCGATCAGTTCTTGCCTGTATGCCTTCC
GGTCAAACGTCCGATTCATTCACCCTCCTTGCGGGATTGCCCCGACTCACGCCGGGGCAATGTGCCCTTA
TTCCTGATTTGACCCGCCTGGTGCCTTGGTGTCCAGATAATCCACCTTATCGGCAATGAAGTCGGTCCCG
TAGACCGTCTGGCCGTCCTTCTCGTACTTGGTATTCCGAATCTTGCCCTGCACGAATACCAGCTCCGCGA
AGTCGCTCTTCTTGATGGAGCGCATGGGGACGTGCTTGGCAATCACGCGCACCCCCCGGCCGTTTTAGCG
GCTAAAAAAGTCATGGCTCTGCCCTCGGGCGGACCACGCCCATCATGACCTTGCCAAGCTCGTCCTGCTT
CTCTTCGATCTTCGCCAGCAGGGCGAGGATCGTGGCATCACCGAACCGCGCCGTGCGCGGGTCGTCGGTG
AGCCAGAGTTTCAGCAGGCCGCCCAGGCGGCCCAGGTCGCCATTGATGCGGGCCAGCTCGCGGACGTGCT
CATAGTCCACGACGCCCGTGATTTTGTAGCCCTGGCCGACGGCCAGCAGGTAGGCCTACAGGCTCATGCC
GGCCGCCGCCGCCTTTTCCTCAATCGCTCTTCGTTCGTCTGGAAGGCAGTACACCTTGATAGGTGGGCTG
CCCTTCCTGGTTGGCTTGGTTTCATCAGCCATCCGCTTGCCCTCATCTGTTACGCCGGCGGTAGCCGGCC
AGCCTCGCAGAGCAGGATTCCCGTTGAGCACCGCCAGGTGCGAATAAGGGACAGTGAAGAAGGAACACCC
GCTCGCGGGTGGGCCTACTTCACCTATCCTGCCCGGCTGACGCCGTTGGATACACCAAGGAAAGTCTACA
CGAACCCTTTGGCAAAATCCTGTATATCGTGCGAAAAAGGATGGATATACCGAAAAAATCGCTATAATGA
CCCCGAAGCAGGGTTATGCAGCGGAAAAGATCCGTC
