>Addgene plasmid #59397 | pTE102 | addgene partial sequence | sequence record 95316 | pGEX3 5'-CCGGGAGCTGCATGTGTCAGAGG-3'
CGCGCGAGAGAAGGGCCTCGTGATACGCCTATTTTTATAGGTTAATGTCATGATAATAATGGTTTCTTAG
CACCCTTTCTCGGTCCTTCAACGTTCCTGACAACGAGCCTCCTTTTCGCCAATCCATCGACAATCACCGC
GAGTCCCTGCTCGAACGCTGCGTCCGGACCGGCTTCGTCGAAGGCGTCTATCGCGGCCCGCAACAGCGGC
GAGAGCGGAGCCTGTTCAACGGTGCCGCCGCGCTCGCCGGCATCGCTGTCGCCGGCCTGCTCCTCAAGCA
CGGCCCCAACAGTGAAGTAGCTGATTGTCATCAGCGCATTGACGGCGTCCCCGGCCGAAAAACCCGCCTC
GCAGAGGAAGCGAAGCTGCGCGTCGGCCGTTTCCATCTGCGGTGCGCCCGGTCGCGTGCCGGCATGGATG
CGCGCGCCATCGCGGTAGGCGAGCAGCGCCTGCCTGAAGCTGCGGGCATTCCCGATCAGAAATGAGCGCC
AGTCGTCGTCGGCTCTCGGCACCGAATGCGTATGATTCTCCGCCAGCATGGCTTCGGCCAGTGCGTCGAG
CAGCGCCCGCTTGTTCCTGAAGTGCCAGTAAAGCGCCGGCTGCTGAACCCCCAACCGTTCCGCCAGTTTG
CGTGTCGTCAGACCGTCTACGCCGACCTCGTTCAACAGGTCCAGGGCGGCACGGATCACTGTATTCGGCT
GCAACTTTGTCATGCTTGACACTTTATCACTGATAAACATAATATGT
