>Addgene plasmid #59397 | pTE102 | addgene partial sequence | sequence record 98716 | M13pUC-Fwd 5'-CCCAGTCACGACGTTGTAAAACG-3'
CTTGGCGTAATCATGGTCATAGCTGTTTCCTGTGTGAGATCCGCGGTATCTCTCAGACGTTTTTCTGAGG
TTCCAGGCTCGCTCGGAAGTCATCCGAAGTGCCGCATCGTGAATCTAAGGATATTTTTAGATTTGCGCGG
TCTTATGAAAGACTTATTAGCGTCCCTTCGCCTATATTTTCTAGGCTTTGATTGGACGCGATGTCTTTAG
CTGGTCGGACATTTCTTATCAGGACGATAAGGCAATTCTAAAAGTGCCAAGGCGTAGTGTCGCAACGTAT
TGGCATCGTCTTGACCGGGGCCGGGACCCATCGCACCGTTGTCGTCAACGGGCCCTCGCGAAGCGGCCCG
ACCAAGCGGGAAGCTAGCTTGGCGTAATCATGGTCATAGCTGTTTCCTGTGTGAAATTGTTATCCGCTCA
CAATTCCACACAACATACGAGCCGGAAGCATAAAGTGTAAAGCCTGGGGTGCCTAATGAGTGAGCTAACT
CACATTAATTATATCTCCTTCTTATTTCTAGATGTACAGAATTCCATGTGAGCAAAAGGCCAGCAAAAGG
CCAGGAACCGTAAAAAGGCCGCGTTGCTGGCGTTTTTCCATAGGCTCCGCCCCCCTGAC
